Addgene plasmid #250072: pGEX-gamma1-syntrophin-PDZ-1
Purpose: Bacterial expression of gamma1-syntrophin PDZ domain 1
Depositing lab: Mark Bedford. Depositing organization: University of Texas MD Anderson Cancer Center. Publication: PRMT5 C-terminal Phosphorylation Modulates a 14-3-3/PDZ Interaction Switch. Espejo AB, Gao G, Black K, Gayatri S, Veland N, Kim J, Chen T, Sudol M, Walker C, Bedford MT. J Biol Chem. 2017 Feb 10;292(6):2255-2265. doi: 10.1074/jbc.M116.760330. Epub 2016 Dec 28. PubMed 28031468.
Backbone
  Vector backbone: pGEX-4T-1
  Backbone size w/o insert (bp): 4900
  Vector type: Bacterial Expression
Growth in bacteria
  Bacterial resistance: Ampicillin, 100 μg/mL
  Growth temperature: 37°C
  Growth strain: DH5alpha
  Copy number: High Copy
Gene/Insert
  Gene/Insert name: gamma 1-syntrophin (1/1)
  Species: M. musculus (mouse)
  Insert size (bp): 264
  Mutation: None
  Entrez Gene: Sntg1 (a.k.a. SYN4, G1SYN, 4933426D16Rik)
  Cloning method: Restriction Enzyme; 5′ cloning site Unknown (unknown if destroyed)
Terms and licenses: Academic/Nonprofit Terms; Industry Terms: Not Available to Industry
Depositor comments: UniProt ID: Q925E1
How to cite: pGEX-gamma1-syntrophin-PDZ-1 was a gift from Mark Bedford (Addgene plasmid # 250072 ; http://n2t.net/addgene:250072 ; RRID:Addgene_250072)
