[The description below was written by a language model from this plasmid's Addgene catalogue record and pLannotate feature annotations shown in this document.]
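Description:
pGEX-gamma1-syntrophin-PDZ-1 is a bacterial expression plasmid built on the pGEX-4T-1 backbone, designed to produce the PDZ domain of mouse gamma1-syntrophin (Sntg1) as a glutathione S-transferase fusion in E. coli. The sequenced plasmid is about 5.2 kb. It replicates from a ColE1/pMB1-type origin, is listed as high copy, and is selected with ampicillin through the bla (AmpR) gene and its native promoter. Short annotated fragments of bom, rop, an RSF-type origin, lacZα and yciV appear to be backbone remnants or partial similarity matches and are not functional parts of the expression design.

The expression cassette is driven by the tac promoter, a strong trp/lac hybrid, followed by a lac operator. The plasmid also carries lacI with its own promoter, so the lac repressor keeps transcription off until it is relieved with IPTG. Downstream lies the Schistosoma japonicum GST coding sequence, followed after a short linker by the syntrophin fragment on the same strand, consistent with an N-terminal GST tag. The catalogue lists the insert as 264 bp, with no mutations, and the single PDZ domain of the protein ("1/1"). The annotation tool matched about 250 bp of it to the human SNTG1 entry, which probably reflects sequence conservation, since the catalogue gives the species as mouse. The cloning sites are not recorded.

The GST moiety allows purification or immobilisation on glutathione resin. Together with the associated study of a phosphorylation-dependent 14-3-3/PDZ interaction switch, this suggests use of the recombinant domain in protein-protein interaction assays, although the record states only bacterial expression as the purpose.
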