Features (pLannotate 1.2.2; 18 found; start..end, strand, type, name):
      1..124     +  rep_origin     RSF ori (fragment): Plasmids containing the RSF 1030 origin of replication can be propagated in E. coli cells that contain additional plasmids with compatible origins.
    129..180     -  misc_feature   bom (fragment): basis of mobility region from pBR322
    187..264     +  promoter       lacI promoter: lacI
    265..1347    +  CDS            lacI: lac repressor; lacI; The lac repressor binds to the lac operator to inhibit transcription in E. coli. This inhibition can be relieved by adding lactose or isopropyl-β-D-thiogalactopyranoside (IPTG).
   1360..1381    +  protein_bind   CAP binding site: CAP binding activates transcription in the presence of cAMP. E. coli catabolite activator protein
   1396..1426    +  promoter       lac promoter: promoter for the E. coli lac operon
   1434..1450    +  protein_bind   lac operator: The lac repressor binds to the lac operator to inhibit transcription in E. coli. This inhibition can be relieved by adding lactose or isopropyl-β-D-thiogalactopyranoside (IPTG). lac repressor encoded by lacI
   1470..1643    +  CDS            lacZα: LacZα fragment of β-galactosidase; lacZ fragment
   1907..2023    -  CDS            yciV (fragment): RNAAM_ECOLI - Also known as trpH From Escherichia coli (strain K12).
   2099..2127    +  promoter       tac promoter: strong E. coli promoter; hybrid between the trp and lac UV5 promoters
   2135..2151    +  protein_bind   lac operator: The lac repressor binds to the lac operator to inhibit transcription in E. coli. This inhibition can be relieved by adding lactose or isopropyl-β-D-thiogalactopyranoside (IPTG). lac repressor encoded by lacI
   2174..2827    +  CDS            GST26_SCHJA: Experimental evidence at protein level: Swiss-Prot protein existence level 1. GST isoenzymes appear to play a central role in the parasite detoxification system. Other functions are also suspected including a role in increasing the solubility of haematin in the parasite gut. From Schistosoma japonicum (Blood fluke).
   2852..3103    +  CDS            SNTG1 (fragment): SNTG1_HUMAN - Experimental evidence at protein level: Swiss-Prot protein existence level 1. Adapter protein that binds to and probably organizes the subcellular localization of a variety of proteins. May link various receptors to the actin cytoskeleton and the dystrophin glycoprotein complex (By similarity). May participate in regulating the subcellular location of diacylglycerol kinase-zeta to ensure that diacylglycerol is rapidly inactivated following receptor activation. From Homo sapiens (Human).
   3136..3175    +  CDS            rop (fragment): Rop protein, which maintains plasmids at low copy number; rop
   3277..3317    +  misc_feature   bom (fragment): basis of mobility region from pBR322
   3422..3526    +  promoter       AmpR promoter: bla
   3527..4387    +  CDS            AmpR: β-lactamase; bla; confers resistance to ampicillin, carbenicillin, and related antibiotics
   4558..5146    +  rep_origin     ori: high-copy-number ColE1/pMB1/pBR322/pUC origin of replication
>Addgene plasmid #250072 | pGEX-gamma1-syntrophin-PDZ-1 | addgene full sequence | sequence record 497988 | Addgene NGS Result
ATGTTCTTTCCTGCGTTATCCCCTGATTCTGTGGATAACCGTATTACCGCCTTTGAGTGAGCTGATACCG
CTCGCCGCAGCCGAACGACCGAGCGCAGCGAGTCAGTGAGCGAGGAAGCGGAAGAGCGCCTGATGCGGTA
TTTTCTCCTTACGCATCTGTGCGGTATTTCACACCGCATAAATTCCGACACCATCGAATGGCGCAAAACC
TTTCGCGGTATGGCATGATAGCGCCCGGAAGAGAGTCAATTCAGGGTGGTGAATGTGAAACCAGTAACGT
TATACGATGTCGCAGAGTATGCCGGTGTCTCTTATCAGACCGTTTCCCGCGTGGTGAACCAGGCCAGCCA
CGTTTCTGCGAAAACGCGGGAAAAAGTGGAAGCGGCGATGGCGGAGCTGAATTACATTCCCAACCGCGTG
GCACAACAACTGGCGGGCAAACAGTCGTTGCTGATTGGCGTTGCCACCTCCAGTCTGGCCCTGCACGCGC
CGTCGCAAATTGTCGCGGCGATTAAATCTCGCGCCGATCAACTGGGTGCCAGCGTGGTGGTGTCGATGGT
AGAACGAAGCGGCGTCGAAGCCTGTAAAGCGGCGGTGCACAATCTTCTCGCGCAACGCGTCAGTGGGCTG
ATCATTAACTATCCGCTGGATGACCAGGATGCCATTGCTGTGGAAGCTGCCTGCACTAATGTTCCGGCGT
TATTTCTTGATGTCTCTGACCAGACACCCATCAACAGTATTATTTTCTCCCATGAAGACGGTACGCGACT
GGGCGTGGAGCATCTGGTCGCATTGGGTCACCAGCAAATCGCGCTGTTAGCGGGCCCATTAAGTTCTGTC
TCGGCGCGTCTGCGTCTGGCTGGCTGGCATAAATATCTCACTCGCAATCAAATTCAGCCGATAGCGGAAC
GGGAAGGCGACTGGAGTGCCATGTCCGGTTTTCAACAAACCATGCAAATGCTGAATGAGGGCATCGTTCC
CACTGCGATGCTGGTTGCCAACGATCAGATGGCGCTGGGCGCAATGCGCGCCATTACCGAGTCCGGGCTG
CGCGTTGGTGCGGATATCTCGGTAGTGGGATACGACGATACCGAAGACAGCTCATGTTATATCCCGCCGT
TAACCACCATCAAACAGGATTTTCGCCTGCTGGGGCAAACCAGCGTGGACCGCTTGCTGCAACTCTCTCA
GGGCCAGGCGGTGAAGGGCAATCAGCTGTTGCCCGTCTCACTGGTGAAAAGAAAAACCACCCTGGCGCCC
AATACGCAAACCGCCTCTCCCCGCGCGTTGGCCGATTCATTAATGCAGCTGGCACGACAGGTTTCCCGAC
TGGAAAGCGGGCAGTGAGCGCAACGCAATTAATGTAAGTTAGCTCACTCATTAGGCACCCCAGGCTTTAC
ACTTTATGCTTCCGGCTCGTATGTTGTGTGGAATTGTGAGCGGATAACAATTTCACACAGGAAACAGCTA
TGACCATGATTACGGATTCACTGGCCGTCGTTTTACAACGTCGTGACTGGGAAAACCCTGGCGTTACCCA
ACTTAATCGCCTTGCAGCACATCCCCCTTTCGCCAGCTGGCGTAATAGCGAAGAGGCCCGCACCGATCGC
CCTTCCCAACAGTTGCGCAGCCTGAATGGCGAATGGCGCTTTGCCTGGTTTCCGGCACCAGAAGCGGTGC
CGGAAAGCTGGCTGGAGTGCGATCTTCCTGAGGCCGATACTGTCGTCGTCCCCTCAAACTGGCAGATGCA
CGGTTACGATGCGCCCATCTACACCAACGTGACCTATCCCATTACGGTCAATCCGCCGTTTGTTCCCACG
GAGAATCCGACGGGTTGTTACTCGCTCACATTTAATGTTGATGAAAGCTGGCTACAGGAAGGCCAGACGC
GAATTATTTTTGATGGCGTTGGAATTAGCTTATCGACTGCACGGTGCACCAATGCTTCTGGCGTCAGGCA
GCCATCGGAAGCTGTGGTATGGCTGTGCAGGTCGTAAATCACTGCATAATTCGTGTCGCTCAAGGCGCAC
TCCCGTTCTGGATAATGTTTTTTGCGCCGACATCATAACGGTTCTGGCAAATATTCTGAAATGAGCTGTT
GACAATTAATCATCGGCTCGTATAATGTGTGGAATTGTGAGCGGATAACAATTTCACACAGGAAACAGTA
TTCATGTCCCCTATACTAGGTTATTGGAAAATTAAGGGCCTTGTGCAACCCACTCGACTTCTTTTGGAAT
ATCTTGAAGAAAAATATGAAGAGCATTTGTATGAGCGCGATGAAGGTGATAAATGGCGAAACAAAAAGTT
TGAATTGGGTTTGGAGTTTCCCAATCTTCCTTATTATATTGATGGTGATGTTAAATTAACACAGTCTATG
GCCATCATACGTTATATAGCTGACAAGCACAACATGTTGGGTGGTTGTCCAAAAGAGCGTGCAGAGATTT
CAATGCTTGAAGGAGCGGTTTTGGATATTAGATACGGTGTTTCGAGAATTGCATATAGTAAAGACTTTGA
AACTCTCAAAGTTGATTTTCTTAGCAAGCTACCTGAAATGCTGAAAATGTTCGAAGATCGTTTATGTCAT
AAAACATATTTAAATGGTGATCATGTAACCCATCCTGACTTCATGTTGTATGACGCTCTTGATGTTGTTT
TATACATGGACCCAATGTGCCTGGATGCGTTCCCAAAATTAGTTTGTTTTAAAAAACGTATTGAAGCTAT
CCCACAAATTGATAAGTACTTGAAATCCAGCAAGTATATAGCATGGCCTTTGCAGGGCTGGCAAGCCACG
TTTGGTGGTGGCGACCATCCTCCAAAATCGGATCTGGTTCCGCGTGGATCCACCGTTACCATCCGTCGTC
AGACCGTTGGTGGTTTCGGTCTGTCTATCAAAGGTGGTGCGGAACACAACATCCCGGTTGTTATTTCTAA
AATCTCTAAAGAACAGCGCGCAGAACTGTCCGGTCTGCTGTTCATCGGTGACGCGATCCTGCAGATCAAC
GGCATCAACGTTCGCAAATGCCGTCACGAGGAAGTTGTTCAGGTGCTGCGTAACGCGGGTGAAGAAGTTA
CCCTGACCGTTTCTTTCCTGAAACTCGAGCGGCCGCATCGTGACTGACTGACGATCTGCCTCGCGCGTTT
CGGTGATGACGGTGAAAACCTCTGACACATGCAGCTCCCGGAGACGGTCACAGCTTGTCTGTAAGCGGAT
GCCGGGAGCAGACAAGCCCGTCAGGGCGCGTCAGCGGGTGTTGGCGGGTGTCGGGGCGCAGCCATGACCC
AGTCACGTAGCGATAGCGGAGTGTATAATTCTTGAAGACGAAAGGGCCTCGTGATACGCCTATTTTTATA
GGTTAATGTCATGATAATAATGGTTTCTTAGACGTCAGGTGGCACTTTTCGGGGAAATGTGCGCGGAACC
CCTATTTGTTTATTTTTCTAAATACATTCAAATATGTATCCGCTCATGAGACAATAACCCTGATAAATGC
TTCAATAATATTGAAAAAGGAAGAGTATGAGTATTCAACATTTCCGTGTCGCCCTTATTCCCTTTTTTGC
GGCATTTTGCCTTCCTGTTTTTGCTCACCCAGAAACGCTGGTGAAAGTAAAAGATGCTGAAGATCAGTTG
GGTGCACGAGTGGGTTACATCGAACTGGATCTCAACAGCGGTAAGATCCTTGAGAGTTTTCGCCCCGAAG
AACGTTTTCCAATGATGAGCACTTTTAAAGTTCTGCTATGTGGCGCGGTATTATCCCGTGTTGACGCCGG
GCAAGAGCAACTCGGTCGCCGCATACACTATTCTCAGAATGACTTGGTTGAGTACTCACCAGTCACAGAA
AAGCATCTTACGGATGGCATGACAGTAAGAGAATTATGCAGTGCTGCCATAACCATGAGTGATAACACTG
CGGCCAACTTACTTCTGACAACGATCGGAGGACCGAAGGAGCTAACCGCTTTTTTGCACAACATGGGGGA
TCATGTAACTCGCCTTGATCGTTGGGAACCGGAGCTGAATGAAGCCATACCAAACGACGAGCGTGACACC
ACGATGCCTGCAGCAATGGCAACAACGTTGCGCAAACTATTAACTGGCGAACTACTTACTCTAGCTTCCC
GGCAACAATTAATAGACTGGATGGAGGCGGATAAAGTTGCAGGACCACTTCTGCGCTCGGCCCTTCCGGC
TGGCTGGTTTATTGCTGATAAATCTGGAGCCGGTGAGCGTGGGTCTCGCGGTATCATTGCAGCACTGGGG
CCAGATGGTAAGCCCTCCCGTATCGTAGTTATCTACACGACGGGGAGTCAGGCAACTATGGATGAACGAA
ATAGACAGATCGCTGAGATAGGTGCCTCACTGATTAAGCATTGGTAACTGTCAGACCAAGTTTACTCATA
TATACTTTAGATTGATTTAAAACTTCATTTTTAATTTAAAAGGATCTAGGTGAAGATCCTTTTTGATAAT
CTCATGACCAAAATCCCTTAACGTGAGTTTTCGTTCCACTGAGCGTCAGACCCCGTAGAAAAGATCAAAG
GATCTTCTTGAGATCCTTTTTTTCTGCGCGTAATCTGCTGCTTGCAAACAAAAAAACCACCGCTACCAGC
GGTGGTTTGTTTGCCGGATCAAGAGCTACCAACTCTTTTTCCGAAGGTAACTGGCTTCAGCAGAGCGCAG
ATACCAAATACTGTCCTTCTAGTGTAGCCGTAGTTAGGCCACCACTTCAAGAACTCTGTAGCACCGCCTA
CATACCTCGCTCTGCTAATCCTGTTACCAGTGGCTGCTGCCAGTGGCGATAAGTCGTGTCTTACCGGGTT
GGACTCAAGACGATAGTTACCGGATAAGGCGCAGCGGTCGGGCTGAACGGGGGGTTCGTGCACACAGCCC
AGCTTGGAGCGAACGACCTACACCGAACTGAGATACCTACAGCGTGAGCTATGAGAAAGCGCCACGCTTC
CCGAAGGGAGAAAGGCGGACAGGTATCCGGTAAGCGGCAGGGTCGGAACAGGAGAGCGCACGAGGGAGCT
TCCAGGGGGAAACGCCTGGTATCTTTATAGTCCTGTCGGGTTTCGCCACCTCTGACTTGAGCGTCGATTT
TTGTGATGCTCGTCAGGGGGGCGGAGCCTATGGAAAAACGCCAGCAACGCGGCCTTTTTACGGTTCCTGG
CCTTTTGCTGGCCTTTTGCTCAC
